Addgene plasmid #112775: pBP-P43
Purpose: Strong promoter activity during exponential and stationary phase
Depositing lab: Chris French. Depositing organization: University of Edinburgh. Publication: BacilloFlex: A modular DNA assembly toolkit for Bacillus subtilis synthetic biology. Wicke N, Radford D, Verrone V, Wipat A, French CE. bioRxiv 185108 10.1101/185108.
Backbone
  Vector backbone: pSB1C3
  Backbone manufacturer: iGEM
  Backbone size w/o insert (bp): 2115
  Vector type: Bacterial Expression
Growth in bacteria
  Bacterial resistance: Chloramphenicol, 25 μg/mL
  Growth temperature: 37°C
  Growth strain: DH5alpha
  Copy number: High Copy
Gene/Insert
  Gene/Insert name: P43 promoter (alt name: BBa_K143013)
  Species: Synthetic
  Insert size (bp): 56
  Cloning method: Restriction Enzyme; 5′ cloning site Bsa1 (unknown if destroyed); 3′ cloning site Bsa1 (unknown if destroyed)
Terms and licenses: Academic/Nonprofit Terms; Industry Terms: Not Available to Industry
Depositor comments: Please visit https://www.biorxiv.org/content/early/2017/09/06/185108 for bioRxiv preprint.
How to cite: pBP-P43 was a gift from Chris French (Addgene plasmid # 112775 ; http://n2t.net/addgene:112775 ; RRID:Addgene_112775)
