[The description below was written by a language model from this plasmid's Addgene catalogue record and pLannotate feature annotations shown in this document.]
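Description:
pBP-P43 is a small part-storage plasmid from the BacilloFlex modular DNA assembly toolkit for Bacillus subtilis synthetic biology. It is built on the iGEM standard backbone pSB1C3, and the sequenced record is about 2.2 kb. It is maintained in E. coli through a high-copy ColE1/pUC-type origin of replication. Selection is with chloramphenicol, conferred by the cat gene (chloramphenicol acetyltransferase) expressed from its native cat promoter and followed by the phage lambda t0 terminator. Additional terminators, a his operon terminator and a putative bacterial terminator, flank the cloning region, as is typical of pSB1C3, and insulate the stored part from read-through transcription. A BioBrick prefix is also annotated next to the insert position.

The payload is the 56 bp P43 promoter, listed as synthetic and also known under a BioBrick registry part designation. The record describes it as giving strong promoter activity in both exponential and stationary growth phases. The automated feature table does not annotate the promoter itself, most likely because the element is so short, so its position is only implied by the unannotated region around the BioBrick prefix near the end of the sequence. The part was cloned between BsaI sites, and the record does not say whether these sites are retained. BsaI is a type IIS enzyme, which fits Golden Gate-style release and ordered assembly of the promoter with other toolkit parts. Although catalogued as a bacterial expression vector, the plasmid carries no downstream coding sequence or Bacillus replication or integration elements. It therefore serves as a donor of a strong constitutive promoter module for building B. subtilis expression constructs.
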