Features (pLannotate 1.2.2; 7 found; start..end, strand, type, name):
     19..76      +  terminator     his operon terminator: This putative transcriptin terminator from the E. coli his operon has a 2-bp deletion introduced during synthesis. Its efficiency has not been determined.
    271..859     -  rep_origin     ori: high-copy-number ColE1/pMB1/pBR322/pUC origin of replication
   1042..1136    -  terminator     lambda t0 terminator: transcription terminator from phage lambda
   1160..1816    -  CDS            cat: CAT_ECOLX - Experimental evidence at protein level: Swiss-Prot protein existence level 1. This enzyme is an effector of chloramphenicol resistance in bacteria. From Escherichia coli. This protein is used as a marker in many commonly used cloning vectors, such as pACYC184.
   1817..1914    -  promoter       cat promoter: promoter of the E. coli cat gene encoding chloramphenicol acetyltransferase
   2000..2043    -  terminator     bacterial terminator: putative bacterial transcription terminator
   2046..2065    +  misc_feature   BioBrick prefix: BioBrick prefix for parts that start with "ATG"
>Addgene plasmid #112775 | pBP-P43 | addgene full sequence | sequence record 218348 | Addgene NGS Result
CCGTCTCATTAGCTGCAGTCCGGCAAAAAAGGGCAAGGTGTCACCACCCTGCCCTTTTTCTTTAAAACCG
AAAAGATTACTTCGCGTTATGCAGGCTTCCTCGCTCACTGACTCGCTGCGCTCGGTCGTTCGGCTGCGGC
GAGCGGTATCAGCTCACTCAAAGGCGGTAATACGGTTATCCACAGAATCAGGGGATAACGCAGGAAAGAA
CATGTGAGCAAAAGGCCAGCAAAAGGCCAGGAACCGTAAAAAGGCCGCGTTGCTGGCGTTTTTCCACAGG
CTCCGCCCCCCTGACGAGCATCACAAAAATCGACGCTCAAGTCAGAGGTGGCGAAACCCGACAGGACTAT
AAAGATACCAGGCGTTTCCCCCTGGAAGCTCCCTCGTGCGCTCTCCTGTTCCGACCCTGCCGCTTACCGG
ATACCTGTCCGCCTTTCTCCCTTCGGGAAGCGTGGCGCTTTCTCATAGCTCACGCTGTAGGTATCTCAGT
TCGGTGTAGGTCGTTCGCTCCAAGCTGGGCTGTGTGCACGAACCCCCCGTTCAGCCCGACCGCTGCGCCT
TATCCGGTAACTATCGTCTTGAGTCCAACCCGGTAAGACACGACTTATCGCCACTGGCAGCAGCCACTGG
TAACAGGATTAGCAGAGCGAGGTATGTAGGCGGTGCTACAGAGTTCTTGAAGTGGTGGCCTAACTACGGC
TACACTAGAAGAACAGTATTTGGTATCTGCGCTCTGCTGAAGCCAGTTACCTTCGGAAAAAGAGTTGGTA
GCTCTTGATCCGGCAAACAAACCACCGCTGGTAGCGGTGGTTTTTTTGTTTGCAAGCAGCAGATTACGCG
CAGAAAAAAAGGATCTCAAGAAGATCCTTTGATCTTTTCTACGGGGTCTGACGCTCAGTGGAACGAAAAC
TCACGTTAAGGGATTTTGGTCATGAGATTATCAAAAAGGATCTTCACCTAGATCCTTTTAAATTAAAAAT
GAAGTTTTAAATCAATCTAAAGTATATATGAGTAAACTTGGTCTGACAGCTCGAGGCTTGGATTCTCACC
AATAAAAAACGCCCGGCGGCAACCGAGCGTTCTGAACAAATCCAGATGGAGTTCTGAGGTCATTACTGGA
TCTATCAACAGGAGTCCAAGCGAGCTCGATATCAAATTACGCCCCGCCCTGCCACTCATCGCAGTACTGT
TGTAATTCATTAAGCATTCTGCCGACATGGAAGCCATCACAAACGGCATGATGAACCTGAATCGCCAGCG
GCATCAGCACCTTGTCGCCTTGCGTATAATATTTGCCCATGGTGAAAACGGGGGCGAAGAAGTTGTCCAT
ATTGGCCACGTTTAAATCAAAACTGGTGAAACTCACCCAGGGATTGGCTGACACGAAAAACATATTCTCA
ATAAACCCTTTAGGGAAATAGGCCAGGTTTTCACCGTAACACGCCACATCTTGCGAATATATGTGTAGAA
ACTGCCGGAAATCGTCGTGGTATTCACTCCAGAGCGATGAAAACGTTTCAGTTTGCTCATGGAAAACGGT
GTAACAAGGGTGAACACTATCCCATATCACCAGCTCACCGTCTTTCATTGCCATACGAAATTCCGGATGA
GCATTCATCAGGCGGGCAAGAATGTGAATAAAGGCCGGATAAAACTTGTGCTTATTTTTCTTTACGGTCT
TTAAAAAGGCCGTAATATCCAGCTGAACGGTCTGGTTATAGGTACATTGAGCAACTGACTGAAATGCCTC
AAAATGTTCTTTACGATGCCATTGGGATATATCAACGGTGGTATATCCAGTGATTTTTTTCTCCATTTTA
GCTTCCTTAGCTCCTGAAAATCTCGATAACTCAAAAAATACGCCCGGTAGTGATCTTATTTCATTATGGT
GAAAGTTGGAACCTCTTACGTGCCCGATCAACTCGAGTGCCACCTGACGTCTAAGAAACCATTATTATCA
TGACATTAACCTATAAAAATAGGCGTATCACGAGGCAGAATTTCAGATAAAAAAAATCCTTAGCTTTCGC
TAAGGATGATTTCTGGAATTCGCGGCCGCTTCTAGAATCTAGAGACGCATAGGTCTCACTATATTTTACA
TTTTTAGAAATGGGCGTGAAAAAAAGCGCGCGATTATGTAAAATATAAGTACAGAGACCCATG
